Addgene plasmid #201949: PX458-3xHA-en31FnCas9
Purpose: Mammalian expression plasmid of enhanced activity FnCas9 variant en31FnCas9 with T2A-EGFP and cloning backbone for sgRNA
Depositing lab: Debojyoti Chakraborty. Depositing organization: Institute of Genomics and Integrative Biology (CSIR-IGIB). Publication: PAM-flexible Engineered FnCas9 variants for robust and ultra-precise genome editing and diagnostics. Acharya S, Ansari AH, Kumar Das P, Hirano S, Aich M, Rauthan R, Mahato S, Maddileti S, Sarkar S, Kumar M, Phutela R, Gulati S, Rahman A, Goel A, Afzal C, Paul D, Agrawal T, Pulimamidi VK, Jalali S, Nishimasu H, Mariappan I, Nureki O, Maiti S, Chakraborty D. Nat Commun. 2024 Jun 28;15(1):5471. doi: 10.1038/s41467-024-49233-w. PubMed 38942756.
Backbone
  Vector backbone: PX458
  Backbone size w/o insert (bp): 5856
  Total vector size (bp): 10089
  Vector type: Mammalian Expression, CRISPR
  Selectable markers: EGFP
Growth in bacteria
  Bacterial resistance: Ampicillin, 100 μg/mL
  Growth temperature: 37°C
  Growth strain: DH5alpha
  Copy number: Unknown
Gene/Insert
  Gene/Insert name: 3xHA-NLS-en31FnCas9-T2A-EGFP
  Species: Synthetic
  Insert size (bp): 5853
  Mutation: G1243T, E1369R, E1603H on FnCas9
  Promoter: Cbh
  Tag / fusion protein: 3xHA (N terminal on insert); NLS (N terminal on insert); NLS (C terminal on insert); T2A-EGFP (C terminal on insert)
  Cloning method: Restriction Enzyme; 5′ cloning site AgeI (not destroyed); 3′ cloning site FseI (not destroyed)
  Sequencing primers: 5′ CTCCGGGCTGTAATTAGCTG
Terms and licenses: Academic/Nonprofit Terms; Industry Terms: Not Available to Industry
How to cite: PX458-3xHA-en31FnCas9 was a gift from Debojyoti Chakraborty (Addgene plasmid # 201949 ; http://n2t.net/addgene:201949 ; RRID:Addgene_201949)
