[The description below was written by a language model from this plasmid's Addgene catalogue record and pLannotate feature annotations shown in this document.]
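Description:
PX458-3xHA-en31FnCas9 is an all-in-one mammalian CRISPR expression plasmid of about 10.1 kb, built on the PX458 backbone. It carries both a Cas9 nuclease cassette and an sgRNA cloning cassette for transfection into mammalian cells. In bacteria it is maintained through a high-copy ColE1/pUC-type origin and selected with ampicillin via the β-lactamase gene. The backbone also retains an f1 phage origin and a single annotated AAV2 ITR, apparently a backbone remnant, since one ITR does not make a packageable AAV genome. There is no mammalian drug-resistance marker, and EGFP fluorescence is the recorded means of identifying or sorting transfected cells.

The main payload is driven by the Cbh promoter, annotated as a CMV enhancer, chicken β-actin promoter and hybrid intron. It encodes an N-terminal 3xHA epitope tag and nuclear localization signal fused to en31FnCas9. This is an enhanced-activity variant of the Francisella novicida Cas9 endonuclease carrying the substitutions G1243T, E1369R and E1603H. A C-terminal nucleoplasmin NLS follows, then a T2A self-cleaving peptide and EGFP, so that nuclease and reporter are made from one transcript as separate proteins. The transcript ends at a bGH polyadenylation signal.

Upstream, a human U6 RNA polymerase III promoter precedes the F. novicida guide RNA scaffold, forming the slot into which a user-designed spacer is cloned. A short residual fragment of the S. pyogenes scaffold is also annotated just downstream. The plasmid is intended for genome editing in mammalian cells with this engineered FnCas9 variant. The associated publication describes such variants as PAM-flexible and highly precise.
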