Features (pLannotate 1.2.2; 21 found; start..end, strand, type, name):
      1..241     +  promoter       U6 promoter: RNA polymerase III promoter for human U6 snRNA
    268..340     +  misc_RNA       Fn gRNA scaffold: guide RNA scaffold for the Francisella novicida CRISPR/Cas9 system (Hirano et al., 2016)
    347..390     +  misc_RNA       gRNA scaffold (fragment): guide RNA scaffold for the Streptococcus pyogenes CRISPR/Cas9 system
    437..722     +  enhancer       CMV enhancer: human cytomegalovirus immediate early enhancer; contains an 18-bp deletion relative to the standard CMV enhancer
    724..1001    +  promoter       chicken β-actin promoter: No description available
   1002..1229    +  intron         hybrid intron: hybrid between chicken β-actin (CBA) and minute virus of mice (MMV) introns (Gray et al., 2011)
   1256..1272    +  CDS            3xHA (fragment): three tandem HA epitope tags
   1283..1299    +  CDS            3xHA (fragment): three tandem HA epitope tags
   1310..1336    +  CDS            3xHA (fragment): three tandem HA epitope tags
   1388..6271    +  CDS            FnCas9: Cas9 endonuclease from the Francisella novicida Type II CRISPR/Cas system (Hirano et al., 2016)
   6272..6319    +  CDS            nucleoplasmin NLS: bipartite nuclear localization signal from nucleoplasmin
   6389..7102    +  CDS            EGFP: EGFP is a basic (constitutively fluorescent) green fluorescent protein published in 1996, derived from Aequorea victoria. It is reported to be a rapidly-maturing weak dimer with moderate acid sensitivity.
   7136..7247    +  polyA_signal   bGH poly(A) signal: bovine growth hormone polyadenylation signal
   7352..7492    +  repeat_region  AAV2 ITR: inverted terminal repeat of adeno-associated virus serotype 2 inverted
   7497..7548    -  misc_feature   bom (fragment): basis of mobility region from pBR322
   7567..8022    +  rep_origin     f1 ori (sequence partly withheld): f1 bacteriophage origin of replication; arrow indicates direction of (+) strand synthesis
   8023..8072    -  misc_feature   bom (fragment): basis of mobility region from pBR322
   8174..8209    -  CDS            rop (fragment): Rop protein, which maintains plasmids at low copy number; rop
   8304..8408    +  promoter       AmpR promoter: bla
   8409..9269    +  CDS            AmpR: β-lactamase; bla; confers resistance to ampicillin, carbenicillin, and related antibiotics
   9440..10028   +  rep_origin     ori: high-copy-number ColE1/pMB1/pBR322/pUC origin of replication
>Addgene plasmid #201949 | PX458-3xHA-en31FnCas9 | addgene full sequence | sequence record 405303 | Addgene NGS Result
GAGGGCCTATTTCCCATGATTCCTTCATATTTGCATATACGATACAAGGCTGTTAGAGAGATAATTGGAA
TTAATTTGACTGTAAACACAAAGATATTAGTACAAAATACGTGACGTAGAAAGTAATAATTTCTTGGGTA
GTTTGCAGTTTTAAAATTATGTTTTAAAATGGACTATCATATGCTTACCGTAACTTGAAAGTATTTCGAT
TTCTTGGCTTTATATATCTTGTGGAAAGGACGAAACACCGGGTCTTCGAGAAGACCTGTTTCAGTTGCGC
CGAAAGGCGCTCTGTAATCATTTAAAAGTATTTTGAACGGACCTCTGTTTGACACGTCTGTTTTTTGTTT
TAGAGCTAGAAATAGCAAGTTAAAATAAGGCTAGTCCGTTTTTAGCGCGTGCGCCAATTCTGCAGACAAA
TGGCTCTAGAGGTACCCGTTACATAACTTACGGTAAATGGCCCGCCTGGCTGACCGCCCAACGACCCCCG
CCCATTGACGTCAATAGTAACGCCAATAGGGACTTTCCATTGACGTCAATGGGTGGAGTATTTACGGTAA
ACTGCCCACTTGGCAGTACATCAAGTGTATCATATGCCAAGTACGCCCCCTATTGACGTCAATGACGGTA
AATGGCCCGCCTGGCATTGTGCCCAGTACATGACCTTATGGGACTTTCCTACTTGGCAGTACATCTACGT
ATTAGTCATCGCTATTACCATGGTCGAGGTGAGCCCCACGTTCTGCTTCACTCTCCCCATCTCCCCCCCC
TCCCCACCCCCAATTTTGTATTTATTTATTTTTTAATTATTTTGTGCAGCGATGGGGGCGGGGGGGGGGG
GGGGGCGCGCGCCAGGCGGGGCGGGGCGGGGCGAGGGGCGGGGCGGGGCGAGGCGGAGAGGTGCGGCGGC
AGCCAATCAGAGCGGCGCGCTCCGAAAGTTTCCTTTTATGGCGAGGCGGCGGCGGCGGCGGCCCTATAAA
AAGCGAAGCGCGCGGCGGGCGGGAGTCGCTGCGCGCTGCCTTCGCCCCGTGCCCCGCTCCGCCGCCGCCT
CGCGCCGCCCGCCCCGGCTCTGACTGACCGCGTTACTCCCACAGGTGAGCGGGCGGGACGGCCCTTCTCC
TCCGGGCTGTAATTAGCTGAGCAAGAGGTAAGGGTTTAAGGGATGGTTGGTTGGTGGGGTATTAATGTTT
AATTACCTGGAGCACCTGCCTGAAATCACTTTTTTTCAGGTTGGACCGGTGCCACCATGGGATCCTACCC
ATACGATGTTCCAGATTACGCTTACCCATACGATGTTCCAGATTACGCTTACCCATACGATGTTCCAGAT
TACGCTATGGCCCCAAAGAAGAAGCGGAAGGTCGGTATCCACGGAGTCCCAGCAGCCAATTTTAAGATCC
TGCCTATCGCAATCGACCTGGGCGTCAAGAATACTGGCGTGTTTAGTGCTTTTTATCAGAAGGGGACCTC
ACTGGAGAGACTGGACAATAAGAACGGAAAAGTGTATGAACTGTCCAAGGATTCTTACACTCTGCTGATG
AACAATAGGACCGCACGGAGACACCAGAGGCGAGGAATTGACAGGAAACAGCTGGTGAAGCGCCTGTTCA
AACTGATCTGGACAGAGCAGCTGAACCTGGAATGGGATAAGGACACTCAGCAGGCCATCAGCTTCCTGTT
TAATCGACGGGGATTCTCTTTTATTACTGACGGCTATAGTCCTGAGTACCTGAACATCGTGCCAGAACAG
GTCAAGGCAATCCTGATGGACATTTTCGACGATTATAATGGCGAGGACGATCTGGATTCCTACCTGAAAC
TGGCCACAGAGCAAGAGAGTAAGATCAGCGAAATCTACAACAAGCTGATGCAGAAGATCCTGGAGTTCAA
GCTGATGAAACTGTGCACCGACATCAAGGACGATAAAGTGAGTACCAAGACACTGAAAGAGATCACAAGC
TACGAGTTCGAACTGCTGGCCGATTATCTGGCTAACTACAGCGAATCCCTGAAAACCCAGAAATTTTCCT
ACACAGACAAGCAGGGCAATCTGAAAGAGCTGTCTTACTACCACCATGATAAGTACAACATCCAGGAGTT
CCTGAAGAGACACGCCACCATCAATGACAGGATTCTGGATACACTGCTGACTGACGATCTGGACATCTGG
AACTTCAACTTCGAGAAGTTCGATTTCGACAAGAACGAGGAAAAACTGCAGAATCAGGAAGATAAGGACC
ACATTCAGGCTCATCTGCACCATTTCGTGTTTGCAGTCAATAAGATCAAAAGCGAGATGGCATCCGGCGG
GCGCCATCGAAGCCAGTACTTCCAGGAAATCACCAACGTGCTGGACGAGAACAATCACCAGGAAGGCTAC
CTGAAAAACTTCTGTGAGAATCTGCATAACAAGAAGTACAGCAATCTGTCCGTGAAGAATCTGGTCAACC
TGATTGGAAATCTGTCCAACCTGGAACTGAAGCCCCTGCGCAAATACTTCAACGACAAGATCCACGCTAA
AGCAGACCATTGGGATGAGCAGAAGTTTACTGAAACCTATTGCCACTGGATTCTGGGCGAGTGGCGGGTG
GGGGTCAAGGATCAGGACAAGAAAGACGGCGCAAAGTATTCTTACAAGGACCTGTGTAACGAGCTGAAGC
AGAAAGTGACTAAGGCCGGGCTGGTGGACTTCCTGCTGGAGCTGGACCCCTGCCGAACCATTCCACCTTA
CCTGGACAACAATAACAGAAAGCCACCCAAATGTCAGAGCCTGATCCTGAATCCCAAGTTTCTGGATAAT
CAGTATCCTAACTGGCAGCAGTACCTGCAGGAGCTGAAGAAACTGCAGTCAATCCAGAACTACCTGGACA
GCTTCGAAACCGATCTGAAGGTGCTGAAAAGCTCCAAGGACCAGCCTTACTTCGTCGAGTACAAGTCTAG
TAACCAGCAGATCGCTTCCGGCCAGCGGGATTACAAGGATCTGGACGCAAGAATCCTGCAGTTCATTTTT
GACAGGGTGAAGGCCTCTGATGAGCTGCTGCTGAACGAAATCTATTTCCAGGCAAAGAAACTGAAGCAGA
AAGCCTCAAGCGAGCTGGAAAAGCTGGAGTCCTCTAAGAAACTGGACGAAGTGATCGCTAACTCTCAGCT
GAGTCAGATTCTGAAGTCTCAGCACACAAATGGAATCTTCGAGCAGGGCACTTTTCTGCATCTGGTGTGC
AAATACTATAAGCAGCGACAGAGAGCCAGGGACAGCCGCCTGTACATCATGCCTGAATATCGATACGATA
AGAAACTGCACAAGTACAACAACACCGGCCGCTTTGACGATGACAACCAGCTGCTGACATATTGTAATCA
TAAGCCCCGGCAGAAAAGATACCAGCTGCTGAACGACCTGGCAGGAGTGCTGCAGGTCTCTCCTAATTTT
CTGAAGGATAAAATCGGGTCCGATGACGATCTGTTCATTTCTAAGTGGCTGGTGGAGCACATCCGGGGCT
TTAAGAAGGCCTGCGAAGATAGCCTGAAAATCCAGAAGGATAACAGGGGACTGCTGAATCATAAGATCAA
CATTGCACGCAATACCAAGGGCAAATGCGAGAAAGAAATCTTCAACCTGATCTGTAAGATTGAGGGGAGC
GAAGATAAGAAAGGGAATTATAAGCACGGACTGGCCTACGAGCTGGGAGTGCTGCTGTTCGGAGAGCCAA
ACGAGGCCAGCAAGCCCGAATTTGATAGGAAAATCAAGAAATTCAATTCAATCTACAGCTTTGCCCAGAT
CCAGCAGATTGCCTTTGCTGAGAGGAAGGGGAATGCAAACACATGCGCCGTGTGTAGTGCAGACAACGCC
CATCGCATGCAGCAGATCAAAATTACTGAGCCAGTCGAAGATAATAAGGATAAAATCATTCTGTCAGCAA
AGGCACAGCGACTGCCTGCAATCCCAACCCGAATTGTGGATGGAGCTGTCAAGAAAATGGCTACAATTCT
GGCAAAGAATATCGTGGACGATAATTGGCAGAACATTAAGCAGGTCCTGAGCGCAAAACACCAGCTGCAT
ATCCCAATCATTACCGAGTCCAACGCCTTCGAGTTTGAACCCGCTCTGGCAGACGTGAAGGGCAAATCTC
TGAAGGATAGAAGGAAGAAAGCCCTGGAGCGAATTAGTCCCGAAAACATCTTCAAGGATAAGAACAACAG
AATCAAGGAGTTTGCTAAGGGGATTTCCGCCTACTCTGGAGCTAACCTGACAGATGGGGACTTCGATGGA
GCAAAGGAGGAACTGGATCACATCATTCCTCGCAGCCATAAGAAATATGGCACTCTGAACGACGAGGCTA
ATCTGATTTGCGTGACCCGGGGCGATAATAAGAACAAAGGGAACCGGATCTTCTGTCTGAGAGACCTGGC
CGATAATTACAAGCTGAAACAGTTTGAGACCACAGACGATCTGGAGATCGAAAAGAAAATTGCCGACACC
ATCTGGGATGCTAATAAGAAGGACTTCAAGTTCGGAAACTATCGGAGCTTCATCAATCTGACACCTCAGG
AGCAGAAAGCATTCAGACACGCCCTGTTTCTGGCTGATGAAAACCCAATCAAGCAGGCAGTGATCAGAGC
CATTAATAACCGCAACCGAACCTTCGTGAATGGCACACAGAGGTATTTTGCTGAGGTCCTGGCAAATAAC
ATCTACCTGCGCGCCAAGAAAGAAAATCTGAACACTGACAAGATCAGCTTCGATTACTTTGGAATCCCTA
CCATTGGAAACGGCCGAGGGATCGCTGAGATTCGGCAGCTGTATGAAAAGGTGGACAGTGATATCCAGGC
CTACGCTAAAGGCGACAAGCCACAGGCCTCTTATAGTCACCTGATTGATGCTATGCTGGCATTCTGCATC
GCCGCTGACGAGCATCGGAACGATGGATCTATTGGCCTGGAAATCGACAAAAACTATAGTCTGTACCCTC
TGGATAAGAATACTGGCGAGGTGTTCACCAAAGACATCTTTTCACAGATCAAGATTACCGACAACGAGTT
CAGCGATAAGAAACTGGTCAGAAAGAAAGCTATTGAAGGGTTTAACACACACAGACAGATGACTAGGGAT
ACCATCTATGCAGAGAATTACCTGCCTATCCTGATTCATAAGGAGCTGAACGAAGTGAGGAAGGGGTACA
CATGGAAAAATTCCGAGGAAATCAAAATTTTCAAGGGAAAGAAATACGACATCCAGCAGCTGAATAACCT
GGTGTATTGTCTGAAGTTTGTGGACAAACCAATCAGTATTGATATCCAGATTTCAACCCTGGAGGAACTG
AGAAACATCCTGACTACCAATAACATTGCAGCCACTGCCGAGTACTATTACATTAATCTGAAAACCCAGA
AGCTGCACGAGTATTACATCGAAAATTACAACACAGCCCTGGGGTATAAGAAATACAGCAAGGAGATGGA
GTTCCTGAGGTCCCTGGCTTATAGGTCTAGGCGCGTGAAGATCAAAAGTATTGACGATGTCAAGCAGGTC
CTGGACAAGGATTCAAACTTCATCATCGGAAAGATCACACTGCCCTTCAAGAAAGAGTGGCAGCGACTGT
ACCGGGAATGGCAGAACACAACTATCAAAGACGATTATGAGTTTCTGAAGAGCTTCTTTAATGTGAAGTC
CATTACTAAACTGCACAAGAAAGTCCGGAAAGACTTCTCTCTGCCCATCAGTACAAACCACGGCAAGTTT
CTGGTGAAGAGAAAAACTTGGGATAATAACTTCATCTACCAGATTCTGAATGACTCAGATAGCAGGGCAG
ACGGGACTAAACCCTTCATTCCTGCCTTTGATATCAGCAAGAACGAGATTGTGGAAGCCATCATTGACAG
TTTCACCTCAAAAAACATCTTTTGGCTGCCAAAGAATATTGAGCTGCAGAAGGTGGACAACAAGAACATC
TTCGCCATTGATACCAGCAAGTGGTTTGAGGTCGAAACACCATCCGACCTGCGCGATATCGGCATTGCTA
CCATTCAGTACAAGATCGACAATAACTCACGCCCCAAGGTGCGAGTCAAACTGGATTACGTGATCGACGA
TGACAGCAAGATTAACTATTTCATGAATCACTCACTGCTGAAGAGCCGGTATCCCGACAAAGTCCTGGAG
ATCCTGAAGCAGAGCACAATCATTGAGTTCGAAAGTTCAGGGTTTAACAAAACTATTAAGGAGATGCTGG
GAATGAAGCTGGCCGGCATCTACAATGAAACCTCCAATAACAAAAGGCCGGCGGCCACGAAAAAGGCCGG
CCAGGCAAAAAAGAAAAAGGAATTCGGCAGTGGAGAGGGCAGAGGAAGTCTGCTAACATGCGGTGACGTC
GAGGAGAATCCTGGCCCAGTGAGCAAGGGCGAGGAGCTGTTCACCGGGGTGGTGCCCATCCTGGTCGAGC
TGGACGGCGACGTAAACGGCCACAAGTTCAGCGTGTCCGGCGAGGGCGAGGGCGATGCCACCTACGGCAA
GCTGACCCTGAAGTTCATCTGCACCACCGGCAAGCTGCCCGTGCCCTGGCCCACCCTCGTGACCACCCTG
ACCTACGGCGTGCAGTGCTTCAGCCGCTACCCCGACCACATGAAGCAGCACGACTTCTTCAAGTCCGCCA
TGCCCGAAGGCTACGTCCAGGAGCGCACCATCTTCTTCAAGGACGACGGCAACTACAAGACCCGCGCCGA
GGTGAAGTTCGAGGGCGACACCCTGGTGAACCGCATCGAGCTGAAGGGCATCGACTTCAAGGAGGACGGC
AACATCCTGGGGCACAAGCTGGAGTACAACTACAACAGCCACAACGTCTATATCATGGCCGACAAGCAGA
AGAACGGCATCAAGGTGAACTTCAAGATCCGCCACAACATCGAGGACGGCAGCGTGCAGCTCGCCGACCA
CTACCAGCAGAACACCCCCATCGGCGACGGCCCCGTGCTGCTGCCCGACAACCACTACCTGAGCACCCAG
TCCGCCCTGAGCAAAGACCCCAACGAGAAGCGCGATCACATGGTCCTGCTGGAGTTCGTGACCGCCGCCG
GGATCACTCTCGGCATGGACGAGCTGTACAAGGAATTCTAACTAGAGCTCGCTGATCAGCCTCGACTGTG
CCTTCTAGTTGCCAGCCATCTGTTGTTTGCCCCTCCCCCGTGCCTTCCTTGACCCTGGAAGGTGCCACTC
CCACTGTCCTTTCCTAATAAAATGAGGAAATTGCATCGCATTGTCTGAGTAGGTGTCATTCTATTCTGGG
GGGTGGGGTGGGGCAGGACAGCAAGGGGGAGGATTGGGAAGAGAATAGCAGGCATGCTGGGGAGCGGCCG
CAGGAACCCCTAGTGATGGAGTTGGCCACTCCCTCTCTGCGCGCTCGCTCGCTCACTGAGGCCGGGCGAC
CAAAGGTCGCCCGACGCCCGGGCTTTGCCCGGGCGGCCTCAGTGAGCGAGCGAGCGCGCAGCTGCCTGCA
GGGGCGCCTGATGCGGTATTTTCTCCTTACGCATCTGTGCGGTATTTCACACCGCATA
[95 nt withheld, positions 7549-7643]
T
[46 nt withheld, positions 7645-7690]
C
[141 nt withheld, positions 7692-7832]
CCTTTGACGTTGGAGTCCACGTTCTTT
[37 nt withheld, positions 7860-7896]
ACTCTATCTCGGGCTATTCTTTTGATTTATAAGGGATTTTGCCGATTTCGGTCTATTGGTTAAAAAATGA
GCTGATTTAACAAAAATTTAACGCGAATTTTAACAAAATATTAACGTTTACAATTTTATGGTGCACTCTC
AGTACAATCTGCTCTGATGCCGCATAGTTAAGCCAGCCCCGACACCCGCCAACACCCGCTGACGCGCCCT
GACGGGCTTGTCTGCTCCCGGCATCCGCTTACAGACAAGCTGTGACCGTCTCCGGGAGCTGCATGTGTCA
GAGGTTTTCACCGTCATCACCGAAACGCGCGAGACGAAAGGGCCTCGTGATACGCCTATTTTTATAGGTT
AATGTCATGATAATAATGGTTTCTTAGACGTCAGGTGGCACTTTTCGGGGAAATGTGCGCGGAACCCCTA
TTTGTTTATTTTTCTAAATACATTCAAATATGTATCCGCTCATGAGACAATAACCCTGATAAATGCTTCA
ATAATATTGAAAAAGGAAGAGTATGAGTATTCAACATTTCCGTGTCGCCCTTATTCCCTTTTTTGCGGCA
TTTTGCCTTCCTGTTTTTGCTCACCCAGAAACGCTGGTGAAAGTAAAAGATGCTGAAGATCAGTTGGGTG
CACGAGTGGGTTACATCGAACTGGATCTCAACAGCGGTAAGATCCTTGAGAGTTTTCGCCCCGAAGAACG
TTTTCCAATGATGAGCACTTTTAAAGTTCTGCTATGTGGCGCGGTATTATCCCGTATTGACGCCGGGCAA
GAGCAACTCGGTCGCCGCATACACTATTCTCAGAATGACTTGGTTGAGTACTCACCAGTCACAGAAAAGC
ATCTTACGGATGGCATGACAGTAAGAGAATTATGCAGTGCTGCCATAACCATGAGTGATAACACTGCGGC
CAACTTACTTCTGACAACGATCGGAGGACCGAAGGAGCTAACCGCTTTTTTGCACAACATGGGGGATCAT
GTAACTCGCCTTGATCGTTGGGAACCGGAGCTGAATGAAGCCATACCAAACGACGAGCGTGACACCACGA
TGCCTGTAGCAATGGCAACAACGTTGCGCAAACTATTAACTGGCGAACTACTTACTCTAGCTTCCCGGCA
ACAATTAATAGACTGGATGGAGGCGGATAAAGTTGCAGGACCACTTCTGCGCTCGGCCCTTCCGGCTGGC
TGGTTTATTGCTGATAAATCTGGAGCCGGTGAGCGTGGAAGCCGCGGTATCATTGCAGCACTGGGGCCAG
ATGGTAAGCCCTCCCGTATCGTAGTTATCTACACGACGGGGAGTCAGGCAACTATGGATGAACGAAATAG
ACAGATCGCTGAGATAGGTGCCTCACTGATTAAGCATTGGTAACTGTCAGACCAAGTTTACTCATATATA
CTTTAGATTGATTTAAAACTTCATTTTTAATTTAAAAGGATCTAGGTGAAGATCCTTTTTGATAATCTCA
TGACCAAAATCCCTTAACGTGAGTTTTCGTTCCACTGAGCGTCAGACCCCGTAGAAAAGATCAAAGGATC
TTCTTGAGATCCTTTTTTTCTGCGCGTAATCTGCTGCTTGCAAACAAAAAAACCACCGCTACCAGCGGTG
GTTTGTTTGCCGGATCAAGAGCTACCAACTCTTTTTCCGAAGGTAACTGGCTTCAGCAGAGCGCAGATAC
CAAATACTGTTCTTCTAGTGTAGCCGTAGTTAGGCCACCACTTCAAGAACTCTGTAGCACCGCCTACATA
CCTCGCTCTGCTAATCCTGTTACCAGTGGCTGCTGCCAGTGGCGATAAGTCGTGTCTTACCGGGTTGGAC
TCAAGACGATAGTTACCGGATAAGGCGCAGCGGTCGGGCTGAACGGGGGGTTCGTGCACACAGCCCAGCT
TGGAGCGAACGACCTACACCGAACTGAGATACCTACAGCGTGAGCTATGAGAAAGCGCCACGCTTCCCGA
AGGGAGAAAGGCGGACAGGTATCCGGTAAGCGGCAGGGTCGGAACAGGAGAGCGCACGAGGGAGCTTCCA
GGGGGAAACGCCTGGTATCTTTATAGTCCTGTCGGGTTTCGCCACCTCTGACTTGAGCGTCGATTTTTGT
GATGCTCGTCAGGGGGGCGGAGCCTATGGAAAAACGCCAGCAACGCGGCCTTTTTACGGTTCCTGGCCTT
TTGCTGGCCTTTTGCTCACATGT
